Addgene plasmid #36742: TAL2316
Depositing lab: Keith Joung. Depositing organization: Massachusetts General Hospital. Publication: FLASH assembly of TALENs for high-throughput genome editing. Reyon D, Tsai SQ, Khayter C, Foden JA, Sander JD, Joung JK. Nat Biotechnol. 2012 Apr 8. doi: 10.1038/nbt.2170. PubMed 22484455.
Backbone
  Vector backbone: JDS70
  Backbone manufacturer: Joung lab (Addgene Plasmid # 32285)
  Backbone size w/o insert (bp): 6447
  Vector type: Mammalian, T7 for in vitro mRNA synthesis
Growth in bacteria
  Bacterial resistance: Ampicillin, 100 μg/mL
  Growth temperature: 37°C
  Growth strain: XL1 Blue
  Copy number: High Copy
Gene/Insert
  Gene/Insert name: FGFR1-TALEN_Left (alt name: FGFR1)
  Species: H. sapiens (human)
  Insert size (bp): 1640
  Entrez Gene: FGFR1 (a.k.a. BFGFR, CD331, CEK, ECCL, FGFBR, FGFR-1, FLG, FLT-2, FLT2, HBGFR, HH2, HRTFDS, KAL2, N-SAM, OGD, bFGF-R-1)
  Promoter: CMV
  Tag / fusion protein: 3X Flag (N terminal on backbone); WT FOKI (C terminal on backbone)
  Cloning method: Restriction Enzyme; 5′ cloning site BsmBI (destroyed during cloning); 3′ cloning site BsmBI (destroyed during cloning)
  Sequencing primers: 5′ CMV-F; 3′ BGH-rev
Terms and licenses: Academic/Nonprofit Terms; Industry Terms: Not Available to Industry
Depositor comments: Target binding site: TCTGCTCCCCACCGAGGA It is strongly recommended that users perform a diagnostic digest to verify this plasmid prior to use. For example, a double digest of the plasmid with BamHI and KpnI should result in two bands at 2.2kb and 5.9kb.
How to cite: TAL2316 was a gift from Keith Joung (Addgene plasmid # 36742 ; http://n2t.net/addgene:36742 ; RRID:Addgene_36742)
