[The description below was written by a language model from this plasmid's Addgene catalogue record.]
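Description:
TAL2316 is a mammalian expression plasmid encoding the left monomer of a TALEN pair directed against the human FGFR1 gene. It is built on the JDS70 backbone, a roughly 6.4 kb TALEN expression vector, and is maintained in E. coli as a high-copy plasmid under ampicillin selection. The record provides no feature table, so details such as the replication origin and polyadenylation signal are not explicitly listed, although the use of a BGH reverse sequencing primer suggests a BGH terminator region downstream of the coding sequence.

The insert, about 1.6 kb, is an array of TAL effector repeats assembled by the FLASH method and cloned into the backbone through BsmBI sites that were destroyed in the process. BsmBI is a type IIS enzyme, which allows this kind of seamless in-frame junction. The backbone supplies the flanking parts of the fusion protein: an N-terminal 3X Flag tag for detection and a C-terminal wild-type FokI nuclease domain. The repeat array determines which DNA sequence is recognised, here an 18-nucleotide site in FGFR1 noted by the depositor. Because FokI cleaves as a dimer, this left monomer is meant to be used with a matching right-hand TALEN that binds the opposite strand nearby, so that the two nuclease domains meet over the spacer and produce a double-strand break.

Expression in mammalian cells is driven by the CMV promoter, and the vector also carries a T7 promoter so that TALEN mRNA can be made by in vitro transcription. The construct is intended for targeted genome editing at the FGFR1 locus in human cells.
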