>Addgene plasmid #36742 | TAL2316 | depositor partial sequence | sequence record 45935 | TAL2316 sequence 1640 bps
GAACCTGACCCCAGACCAGGTAGTCGCAATCGCGTCACATGACGGGGGAAAGCAAGCCCTGGAAACCGTG
CAAAGGTTGTTGCCGGTCCTTTGTCAAGACCACGGCCTTACACCGGAGCAAGTCGTGGCCATTGCAAGCA
ATGGGGGTGGCAAACAGGCTCTTGAGACGGTTCAGAGACTTCTCCCAGTTCTCTGTCAAGCCCACGGGCT
GACTCCCGATCAAGTTGTAGCGATTGCGAATAACAATGGAGGGAAACAAGCATTGGAGACTGTCCAACGG
CTCCTTCCCGTGTTGTGTCAAGCCCACGGTTTGACGCCTGCACAAGTGGTCGCCATCGCCAGCCATGATG
GCGGTAAGCAGGCGCTGGAAACAGTACAGCGCCTGCTGCCTGTACTGTGCCAGGATCATGGACTGACCCC
AGACCAGGTAGTCGCAATCGCGTCAAACGGAGGGGGAAAGCAAGCCCTGGAAACCGTGCAAAGGTTGTTG
CCGGTCCTTTGTCAAGACCACGGCCTTACACCGGAGCAAGTCGTGGCCATTGCATCCCACGACGGTGGCA
AACAGGCTCTTGAGACGGTTCAGAGACTTCTCCCAGTTCTCTGTCAAGCCCACGGGCTGACTCCCGATCA
AGTTGTAGCGATTGCGTCGCATGACGGAGGGAAACAAGCATTGGAGACTGTCCAACGGCTCCTTCCCGTG
TTGTGTCAAGCCCACGGTTTGACGCCTGCACAAGTGGTCGCCATCGCCAGCCATGATGGCGGTAAGCAGG
CGCTGGAAACAGTACAGCGCCTGCTGCCTGTACTGTGCCAGGATCATGGACTGACCCCAGACCAGGTAGT
CGCAATCGCGTCACATGACGGGGGAAAGCAAGCCCTGGAAACCGTGCAAAGGTTGTTGCCGGTCCTTTGT
CAAGACCACGGCCTTACACCGGAGCAAGTCGTGGCCATTGCAAGCAACATCGGTGGCAAACAGGCTCTTG
AGACGGTTCAGAGACTTCTCCCAGTTCTCTGTCAAGCCCACGGGCTGACTCCCGATCAAGTTGTAGCGAT
TGCGTCGCATGACGGAGGGAAACAAGCATTGGAGACTGTCCAACGGCTCCTTCCCGTGTTGTGTCAAGCC
CACGGTTTGACGCCTGCACAAGTGGTCGCCATCGCCAGCCATGATGGCGGTAAGCAGGCGCTGGAAACAG
TACAGCGCCTGCTGCCTGTACTGTGCCAGGATCATGGACTGACCCCAGACCAGGTAGTCGCAATCGCGAA
CAATAATGGGGGAAAGCAAGCCCTGGAAACCGTGCAAAGGTTGTTGCCGGTCCTTTGTCAAGACCACGGC
CTTACACCGGAGCAAGTCGTGGCCATTGCAAGCAACATCGGTGGCAAACAGGCTCTTGAGACGGTTCAGA
GACTTCTCCCAGTTCTCTGTCAAGCCCACGGGCTGACTCCCGATCAAGTTGTAGCGATTGCGAATAACAA
TGGAGGGAAACAAGCATTGGAGACTGTCCAACGGCTCCTTCCCGTGTTGTGTCAAGCCCACGGTTTGACG
CCTGCACAAGTGGTCGCCATCGCCAACAACAACGGCGGTAAGCAGGCGCTGGAAACAGTACAGCGCCTGC
TGCCTGTACTGTGCCAGGATCATGGACTGA
