>Addgene plasmid #36742 | TAL2316 | addgene partial sequence | sequence record 48015 | CMV-F 5'-CGCAAATGGGCGGTAGGCGTG-3'
ACTAGAGAACCCACTGCTTACTGGCTTATCGAAATTAATACGACTCACTATAGGGAGACCCAAGCTGGCT
AGCACCATGGACTACAAAGACCATGACGGTGATTATAAAGATCATGACATCGATTACAAGGATGACGATG
ACAAGATGGCCCCCAAGAAGAAGAGGAAGGTGGGCATTCACCGCGGGGTACCTATGGTGGACTTGAGGAC
ACTCGGTTATTCGCAACAGCAACAGGAGAAAATCAAGCCTAAGGTCAGGAGCACCGTCGCGCAACACCAC
GAGGCGCTTGTGGGGCATGGCTTCACTCATGCGCATATTGTCGCGCTTTCACAGCACCCTGCGGCGCTTG
GGACGGTGGCTGTCAAATACCAAGATATGATTGCGGCCCTGCCCGAAGCCACGCACGAGGCAATTGTAGG
GGTCGGTAAACAGTGGTCGGGAGCGCGAGCACTTGAGGCGCTGCTGACTGTGGCGGGTGAGCTTAGGGGG
CCTCCGCTCCAGCTCGACACCGGGCAGCTGCTGAAGATCGCGAAGAGAGGGGGAGTAACAGCGGTAGAGG
CAGTGCACGCCTGGCGCAATGCGCTCACCGGGGCCCCCTTGAACCTGACCCCAGACCAGGTAGTCGCAAT
CGCGTCACATGACGGGGGAAAGCAAGCCCTGGAAACCGTGCAAAGGTTGTTGCCGGTCCTTTGTCAAGAC
CACGGCCTTACACCGGAGCAAGTCGTGGCCATTGCAAGCAATGGGGGTGGCAAACAGGCTCTTGAGACGG
TTCAGAGACTTCTCCCAGTTCTCTGTCAAGCCCACGGGCTGACTCCCGATCAAGTTGTAGCGATTGCGAA
TAACAA
